Addgene plasmid #31779: pLemir9-124
Depositing lab: Jerry Crabtree. Depositing organization: Stanford University. Publication: MicroRNA-mediated conversion of human fibroblasts to neurons. Yoo AS, Sun AX, Li L, Shcheglovitov A, Portmann T, Li Y, Lee-Messer C, Dolmetsch RE, Tsien RW, Crabtree GR. Nature. 2011 Jul 13. doi: 10.1038/nature10323. PubMed 21753754.
Backbone
  Vector backbone: pLemir
  Backbone manufacturer: Open Biosystems
  Backbone size w/o insert (bp): 11315
  Vector type: Lentiviral
  Selectable markers: Puromycin
Growth in bacteria
  Bacterial resistance: Ampicillin, 100 μg/mL
  Growth temperature: 30°C
  Growth strain: Stbl3
  Copy number: High Copy
Gene/Insert
  Gene/Insert name: miR-9/9* and miR-124 (alt name: miR-9/9* and miR-124 pri-transcripts)
  Species: M. musculus (mouse)
  Insert size (bp): 655
  GenBank ID: NR_029818 NR_029814
  Entrez Gene: Mir124a-2 (a.k.a. Mirn12, Mirn124a-2, mir-124, mir-124-2, mir-124a-2); Mir9-3 (a.k.a. Mirn9-3, mir-9-3, mmu-mir-9-3)
  Cloning method: Ligation Independent Cloning
  Sequencing primers: 5′ CACTTCGTGGACCACAGACTGG; 3′ GCACACCGGCCTTATTCCAAG
Terms and licenses: Academic/Nonprofit Terms; Industry Terms: Not Available to Industry
How to cite: pLemir9-124 was a gift from Jerry Crabtree (Addgene plasmid # 31779 ; http://n2t.net/addgene:31779 ; RRID:Addgene_31779)
