[The description below was written by a language model from this plasmid's Addgene catalogue record and pLannotate feature annotations shown in this document.]
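Description:
pLemir9-124 is an HIV-1-based lentiviral expression plasmid built on the pLemir backbone (Open Biosystems) that delivers two neuronal microRNA precursors, mouse miR-9/9* (Mir9-3) and miR-124 (Mir124a-2), as a roughly 655 bp insert of pri-transcript sequence. It is propagated in E. coli through a high-copy ColE1/pUC-type origin with ampicillin resistance. An f1 origin and an EM7-driven bleomycin/Zeocin resistance gene are also annotated. The viral portion carries a truncated 5' LTR, the Ψ packaging signal with a gag fragment, the RRE for Rev-dependent export of the genomic RNA, the cPPT/CTS element, and a ΔU3 self-inactivating 3' LTR. Viral proteins must therefore be supplied in trans for packaging, and the integrated provirus lacks LTR promoter activity.

The payload is a single CMV enhancer/promoter-driven transcript. It encodes TurboRFP, followed downstream by the mir-9 and mir-124 hairpins, then an EMCV IRES and the puromycin N-acetyltransferase gene, with a WPRE to enhance transcript expression. One promoter thus reports transduction by red-orange fluorescence, supplies the primary transcript from which both microRNAs are processed, and allows puromycin selection of transduced mammalian cells. Outside the LTRs, the feature table also shows an SV40 promoter with a hygromycin resistance fragment and a bleomycin-binding protein fragment. The catalogue lists only puromycin as the selectable marker, so these appear to be backbone remnants. The associated publication concerns microRNA-mediated conversion of human fibroblasts into neurons, consistent with using this vector to co-express miR-9/9* and miR-124 for that reprogramming.
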