Features (pLannotate 1.2.2; 34 found; start..end, strand, type, name):
    377..634     +  LTR            5' LTR (truncated): truncated 5' long terminal repeat (LTR) from HIV-1
    681..806     +  misc_feature   HIV-1 Ψ: packaging signal of human immunodeficiency virus type 1
    790..1128    +  CDS            HIV-1 gag (fragment): gag protein from human immunodeficiency virus 1; gag
   1303..1536    +  misc_feature   RRE: The Rev response element (RRE) of HIV-1 allows for Rev-dependent mRNA export from the nucleus to the cytoplasm.
   1913..2013    +  CDS            Rev (fragment): human immunodeficiency virus 1 (HIV-1) Rev protein; rev; enhances nuclear export of unspliced and incompletely spliced viral mRNAs
   2063..2180    +  misc_feature   cPPT/CTS: central polypurine tract and central termination sequence of HIV-1
   2245..2619    -  CDS            BleoR: antibiotic-binding protein; Sh ble from Streptoalloteichus hindustanus; confers resistance to bleomycin, phleomycin, and Zeocin™
   2639..2686    -  promoter       EM7 promoter: synthetic bacterial promoter&nbsp
   2753..3056    +  enhancer       CMV enhancer: human cytomegalovirus immediate early enhancer
   3057..3260    +  promoter       CMV promoter: human cytomegalovirus (CMV) immediate early promoter
   3364..4056    +  CDS            TurboRFP: TurboRFP is a basic (constitutively fluorescent) orange fluorescent protein published in 2007, derived from Entacmaea quadricolor. It has low acid sensitivity.
   4218..4279    +  ncRNA          mir-9: Accession: RF00237 - mir-9/mir-79 microRNA precursor family
   4573..4652    +  ncRNA          mir-124: Accession: RF00239 - mir-124 microRNA precursor family
   4761..5333    +  misc_feature   IRES: internal ribosome entry site (IRES) of the encephalomyocarditis virus (EMCV)
   5342..5938    +  CDS            PuroR: puromycin N-acetyltransferase; pac from Streptomyces alboniger; confers resistance to puromycin
   5954..6542    +  misc_feature   WPRE: woodchuck hepatitis virus posttranscriptional regulatory element
   6559..6747    +  CDS            nef (fragment): NEF_HV1Z2 - Experimental evidence at protein level: Swiss-Prot protein existence level 1. Extracellular Nef protein targets CD4(+) T-lymphocytes for apoptosis by interacting with CXCR4 surface receptors. From Human immunodeficiency virus type 1 group M subtype D (isolate Z2/CDC-Z34) (HIV-1).
   6749..6982    +  LTR            3' LTR (ΔU3): self-inactivating 3' long terminal repeat (LTR) from HIV-1
   7089..7313    +  polyA_signal   bGH poly(A) signal: bovine growth hormone polyadenylation signal
   7317..7338    +  promoter       SV40 promoter (fragment): SV40 enhancer and early promoter
   7359..7787    +  rep_origin     f1 ori (sequence partly withheld): f1 bacteriophage origin of replication; arrow indicates direction of (+) strand synthesis
   7801..8130    +  promoter       SV40 promoter: SV40 enhancer and early promoter
   8179..9208    +  CDS            HygR (fragment): aminoglycoside phosphotransferase from E. coli; aph(4)-Ia; confers resistance to hygromycin
   9218..9343    +  CDS            ble (fragment): BLE_KLEPN - Experimental evidence at protein level: Swiss-Prot protein existence level 1. Binding protein with a strong affinity to the bleomycin family of antibiotics. Binds to CL990; an antimitotic-antibiotic compound. From Klebsiella pneumoniae.
   9338..9459    +  polyA_signal   SV40 poly(A) signal: SV40 polyadenylation signal
   9530..9552    -  protein_bind   lac operator (fragment): The lac repressor binds to the lac operator to inhibit transcription in E. coli. This inhibition can be relieved by adding lactose or isopropyl-β-D-thiogalactopyranoside (IPTG). lac repressor encoded by lacI
   9556..9586    -  promoter       lac promoter: promoter for the E. coli lac operon
   9601..9622    -  protein_bind   CAP binding site: CAP binding activates transcription in the presence of cAMP. E. coli catabolite activator protein
   9635..9727    -  CDS            lacI (fragment): lac repressor; lacI; The lac repressor binds to the lac operator to inhibit transcription in E. coli. This inhibition can be relieved by adding lactose or isopropyl-β-D-thiogalactopyranoside (IPTG).
   9910..10498   -  rep_origin     ori: high-copy-number ColE1/pMB1/pBR322/pUC origin of replication
  10669..11529   -  CDS            AmpR: β-lactamase; bla; confers resistance to ampicillin, carbenicillin, and related antibiotics
  11530..11634   -  promoter       AmpR promoter: bla
  11682..11816   +  polyA_signal   SV40 poly(A) signal: SV40 polyadenylation signal
  11983..329     +  CDS            nef (fragment) (across the origin): NEF_HV1BR - Experimental evidence at protein level: Swiss-Prot protein existence level 1. Extracellular Nef protein targets CD4(+) T-lymphocytes for apoptosis by interacting with CXCR4 surface receptors (PubMed:14990729). From Human immunodeficiency virus type 1 group M subtype B (isolate BRU/LAI) (HIV-1).
>Addgene plasmid #31779 | pLemir9-124 | depositor full sequence | sequence record 35775 | pLemir9-124 sequence 11983 bps
TGGAAGGGCTAATTCACTCCCAAAGAAGACAAGATATCCTTGATCTGTGGATCTACCACACACAAGGCTA
CTTCCCTGATTAGCAGAACTACACACCAGGGCCAGGGGTCAGATATCCACTGACCTTTGGATGGTGCTAC
AAGCTAGTACCAGTTGAGCCAGATAAGGTAGAAGAGGCCAATAAAGGAGAGAACACCAGCTTGTTACACC
CTGTGAGCCTGCATGGGATGGATGACCCGGAGAGAGAAGTGTTAGAGTGGAGGTTTGACAGCCGCCTAGC
ATTTCATCACGTGGCCCGAGAGCTGCATCCGGAGTACTTCAAGAACTGCTGATATCGAGCTTGCTACAAG
GGACTTTCCGCTGGGGACTTTCCAGGGAGGCGTGGCCTGGGCGGGACTGGGGAGTGGCGAGCCCTCAGAT
CCTGCATATAAGCAGCTGCTTTTTGCCTGTACTGGGTCTCTCTGGTTAGACCAGATCTGAGCCTGGGAGC
TCTCTGGCTAACTAGGGAACCCACTGCTTAAGCCTCAATAAAGCTTGCCTTGAGTGCTTCAAGTAGTGTG
TGCCCGTCTGTTGTGTGACTCTGGTAACTAGAGATCCCTCAGACCCTTTTAGTCAGTGTGGAAAATCTCT
AGCAGTGGCGCCCGAACAGGGACTTGAAAGCGAAAGGGAAACCAGAGGAGCTCTCTCGACGCAGGACTCG
GCTTGCTGAAGCGCGCACGGCAAGAGGCGAGGGGCGGCGACTGGTGAGTACGCCAAAAATTTTGACTAGC
GGAGGCTAGAAGGAGAGAGATGGGTGCGAGAGCGTCAGTATTAAGCGGGGGAGAATTAGATCGCGATGGG
AAAAAATTCGGTTAAGGCCAGGGGGAAAGAAAAAATATAAATTAAAACATATAGTATGGGCAAGCAGGGA
GCTAGAACGATTCGCAGTTAATCCTGGCCTGTTAGAAACATCAGAAGGCTGTAGACAAATACTGGGACAG
CTACAACCATCCCTTCAGACAGGATCAGAAGAACTTAGATCATTATATAATACAGTAGCAACCCTCTATT
GTGTGCATCAAAGGATAGAGATAAAAGACACCAAGGAAGCTTTAGACAAGATAGAGGAAGAGCAAAACAA
AAGTAAGACCACCGCACAGCAAGCGGCCGGCCGCTGATCTTCAGACCTGGAGGAGGAGATATGAGGGACA
ATTGGAGAAGTGAATTATATAAATATAAAGTAGTAAAAATTGAACCATTAGGAGTAGCACCCACCAAGGC
AAAGAGAAGAGTGGTGCAGAGAGAAAAAAGAGCAGTGGGAATAGGAGCTTTGTTCCTTGGGTTCTTGGGA
GCAGCAGGAAGCACTATGGGCGCAGCGTCAATGACGCTGACGGTACAGGCCAGACAATTATTGTCTGGTA
TAGTGCAGCAGCAGAACAATTTGCTGAGGGCTATTGAGGCGCAACAGCATCTGTTGCAACTCACAGTCTG
GGGCATCAAGCAGCTCCAGGCAAGAATCCTGGCTGTGGAAAGATACCTAAAGGATCAACAGCTCCTGGGG
ATTTGGGGTTGCTCTGGAAAACTCATTTGCACCACTGCTGTGCCTTGGAATGCTAGTTGGAGTAATAAAT
CTCTGGAACAGATTTGGAATCACACGACCTGGATGGAGTGGGACAGAGAAATTAACAATTACACAAGCTT
AATACACTCCTTAATTGAAGAATCGCAAAACCAGCAAGAAAAGAATGAACAAGAATTATTGGAATTAGAT
AAATGGGCAAGTTTGTGGAATTGGTTTAACATAACAAATTGGCTGTGGTATATAAAATTATTCATAATGA
TAGTAGGAGGCTTGGTAGGTTTAAGAATAGTTTTTGCTGTACTTTCTATAGTGAATAGAGTTAGGCAGGG
ATATTCACCATTATCGTTTCAGACCCACCTCCCAACCCCGAGGGGACCCGACAGGCCCGAAGGAATAGAA
GAAGAAGGTGGAGAGAGAGACAGAGACAGATCCATTCGATTAGTGAACGGATCGGCACTGCGTGCGCCAA
TTCTGCAGACAAATGGCAGTATTCATCCACAATTTTAAAAGAAAAGGGGGGATTGGGGGGTACAGTGCAG
GGGAAAGAATAGTAGACATAATAGCAACAGACATACAAACTAAAGAATTACAAAAACAAATTACAAAAAT
TCAAAATTTTCGGGTTTATTACAGGGACAGCAGAGATCCAGTTTGGTTAGTACCGGGCCCGCTCTAGTCC
GGAATCAGTCCTGCTCCTCGGCCACGAAGTGCACGCAGTTGCCGGCCGGGTCGCGCAGGGCGAACTCCCG
CCCCCACGGCTGCTCGCCGATCTCGGTCATGGCCGGCCCGGAGGCGTCCCGGAAGTTCGTGGACACGACC
TCCGACCACTCGGCGTACAGCTCGTCCAGGCCGCGCACCCACACCCAGGCCAGGGTGTTGTCCGGCACCA
CCTGGTCCTGGACCGCGCTGATGAACAGGGTCACGTCGTCCCGGACCACACCGGCGAAGTCGTCCTCCAC
GAAGTCCCGGGAGAACCCGAGCCGGTCGGTCCAGAACTCGACCGCTCCGGCGACGTCGCGCGCGGTGAGC
ACCGGAACGGCACTGGTCAACTTGGCCATGGTGGCCCTCCTATAGTGAGTCGTATTATACTATGCCGATA
TACTATGCCGATGATTAATTGTCAACACGTGCTGCAGGTCCGAGGTTCTAGAGACCGGTGGTTAACGCGG
ATCCCATCGATTGGGAGTTCCGCGTTACATAACTTACCGTAAATGGCCCGCCTGGCTGACCGCCCAACGA
CCCCCGCCCATTGACGTCAATAATGACGTATGTTCCCATAGTAACGCCAATAGGGACTTTCCATTGACGT
CAATGGGTGGAGTATTTACGGTAAACTGCCCACTTGGCAGTACATCAAGTGTATCATATGCCAAGTACGC
CCCCTATTGACGTCAATGACGGTAAATGGCCCGCCTGGCATTATGCCCAGTACATGACCTTATGGGACTT
TCCTACTTGGCAGTACATCTACGTATTAGTCATCGCTATTACCATGGTGATGCGGTTTTGGCAGTACATC
AATGGGCGTGGATAGCGGTTTGACTCACGGGGATTTCCAAGTCTCCACCCCATTGACGTCAATGGGAGTT
TGTTTTGGCACCAAAATCAACGGGACTTTCCAAAATGTCGTAACAACTCCGCCCCATTGACGCAAATGGG
CGGTAGGCGTGTACGGTGGGAGGTCTATATAAGCAGAGCTCGTTTAGTGAACCGTCAGATCGCCTGGAGA
CGCCATCCACGCTGTTTTGACCTCCATAGAAGACACCGACTCTAGCTAGAGGCTAGCGCTACCGGTCGCC
ACCATGAGCGAGCTGATCAAGGAGAACATGCACATGAAGCTGTACATGGAGGGCACCGTGAACAACCACC
ACTTCAAGTGCACATCCGAGGGCGAAGGCAAGCCCTACGAGGGCACCCAGACCATGAAGATCAAGGTGGT
CGAGGGCGGCCCTCTCCCCTTCGCCTTCGACATCCTGGCTACCAGCTTCATGTACGGCAGCAAAGCCTTC
ATCAACCACACCCAGGGCATCCCCGACTTCTTTAAGCAGTCCTTCCCTGAGGGCTTCACATGGGAGAGAA
TCACCACATACGAAGACGGGGGCGTGCTGACCGCTACCCAGGACACCAGCTTCCAGAACGGCTGCATCAT
CTACAACGTCAAGATCAACGGGGTGAACTTCCCATCCAACGGCCCTGTGATGCAGAAGAAAACACGCGGC
TGGGAGGCCAACACCGAGATGCTGTACCCCGCTGACGGCGGCCTGAGAGGCCACAGCCAGATGGCCCTGA
AGCTCGTGGGCGGGGGCTACCTGCACTGCTCCTTCAAGACCACATACAGATCCAAGAAACCCGCTAAGAA
CCTCAAGATGCCCGGCTTCCACTTCGTGGACCACAGACTGGAAAGAATCAAGGAGGCCGACAAAGAGACC
TACGTCGAGCAGCACGAGATGGCTGTGGCCAAGTACTGCGACCTCCCTAGCAAACTGGGGCACAGATAAC
TCGAGCGGACGCGTCGGCGGCCTGTCGGTCCCCTCTGGCTCTCCGCGTGCGCCCGGGGCTGCGGGAGCGG
AGTCCGCTCAGGCCCCCGCGCCGGGTCGGCGGCGGCACGTGGGGCCCACAGCGCGGCAGCGGTGCCGGCG
AATGGGAGGCCCGTTTCTCTCTTTGGTTATCTAGCTGTATGAGTGCCACAGAGCCGTCATAAAGCTAGAT
AACCGAAAGTAGAAATGACTCTCACAACTTCTGCGTGCGATGGCCCGGCCGGCCGCCCTGGCCACAGGAG
CCAGAGGAGCCCAGAGAAGCCCACGCCACCCAGGGATTCCAGCTCGACGGAGCGGCCACGCCGGGACCAG
GTATCCGACCTCGGCTCTCCTTCTAGTAGGTGGGAGTACTGCTCAGAGCTACAACTCTAGGAGTAGGGAC
TCCAAGCCTAGAGCTCCAAGAGAGGGTGAAGGGCAGGGAGAAAATTATAGTAATAGTTGCAATGAGTCAC
TTGCTTCTAGATCAAGATCAGAGACTCTGCTCTCCGTGTTCACAGCGGACCTTGATTTAATGTCATACAA
TTAAGGCACGCGGTGAATGCCAAGAGCGGAGCCTACAGCTGCACTTGAAGGACATCCGAGAGAAGTTAGG
AAGGGTGGGGAGAAACAATTCTAGAATGAACCCATCCTGTGCGACACGGCCGCAAATTCCGCAAATTCCG
CCCCTCTCCCTCCCCCCCCCCTAACGTTACTGGCCGAAGCCGCTTGGAATAAGGCCGGTGTGCGTTTGTC
TATATGTTATTTTCCACCATATTGCCGTCTTTTGGCAATGTGAGGGCCCGGAAACCTGGCCCTGTCTTCT
TGACGAGCATTCCTAGGGGTCTTTCCCCTCTCGCCAAAGGAATGCAAGGTCTGTTGAATGTCGTGAAGGA
AGCAGTTCCTCTGGAAGCTTCTTGAAGACAAACAACGTCTGTAGCGACCCTTTGCAGGCAGCGGAACCCC
CCACCTGGCGACAGGTGCCTCTGCGGCCAAAAGCCACGTGTATAAGATACACCTGCAAAGGCGGCACAAC
CCCAGTGCCACGTTGTGAGTTGGATAGTTGTGGAAAGAGTCAAATGGCTCTCCTCAAGCGTATTCAACAA
GGGGCTGAAGGATGCCCAGAAGGTACCCCATTGTATGGGATCTGATCTGGGGCCTCGGTGCACATGCTTT
ACATGTGTTTAGTCGAGGTTAAAAAAACGTCTAGGCCCCCCGAACCACGGGGACGTGGTTTTCCTTTGAA
AAACACGATAATACCATGGCCACCGAGTACAAGCCCACGGTGCGCCTCGCCACCCGCGACGACGTCCCCC
GGGCCGTACGCACCCTCGCCGCCGCGTTCGCCGACTACCCCGCCACGCGCCACACCGTCGACCCGGACCG
CCACATCGAGCGGGTCACCGAGCTGCAAGAACTCTTCCTCACGCGCGTCGGGCTCGACATCGGCAAGGTG
TGGGTCGCGGACGACGGCGCCGCGGTGGCGGTCTGGACCACGCCGGAGAGCGTCGAAGCGGGGGCGGTGT
TCGCCGAGATCGGCTCGCGCATGGCCGAGTTGAGCGGTTCCCGGCTGGCCGCGCAGCAACAGATGGAAGG
CCTCCTGGCGCCGCACCGGCCCAAGGAGCCCGCGTGGTTCCTGGCCACCGTCGGCGTCTCGCCCGACCAC
CAGGGCAAGGGTCTGGGCAGCGCCGTCGTGCTCCCCGGAGTGGAGGCGGCCGAGCGCGCTGGGGTGCCCG
CCTTCCTGGAGACCTCCGCGCCCCGCAACCTCCCCTTCTACGAGCGGCTCGGCTTCACCGTCACCGCCGA
CGTCGAGGTGCCCGAAGGACCGCGCACCTGGTGCATGACCCGCAAGCCCGGTGCCTGAGTTCGCGTCTGG
AACAATCAACCTCTGGATTACAAAATTTGTGAAAGATTGACTGGTATTCTTAACTATGTTGCTCCTTTTA
CGCTATGTGGATACGCTGCTTTAATGCCTTTGTATCATGCTATTGCTTCCCGTATGGCTTTCATTTTCTC
CTCCTTGTATAAATCCTGGTTGCTGTCTCTTTATGAGGAGTTGTGGCCCGTTGTCAGGCAACGTGGCGTG
GTGTGCACTGTGTTTGCTGACGCAACCCCCACTGGTTGGGGCATTGCCACCACCTGTCAGCTCCTTTCCG
GGACTTTCGCTTTCCCCCTCCCTATTGCCACGGCGGAACTCATCGCCGCCTGCCTTGCCCGCTGCTGGAC
AGGGGCTCGGCTGTTGGGCACTGACAATTCCGTGGTGTTGTCGGGGAAGCTGACGTCCTTTCCATGGCTG
CTCGCCTGTGTTGCCACCTGGATTCTGCGCGGGACGTCCTTCTGCTACGTCCCTTCGGCCCTCAATCCAG
CGGACCTTCCTTCCCGCGGCCTGCTGCCGGCTCTGCGGCCTCTTCCGCGTCTTCGCCTTCGCCCTCAGAC
GAGTCGGATCTCCCTTTGGGCCGCCTCCCCGCCTGGAATTAATTCTGCAGTCGAGACCTAGAAAAACATG
GAGCAATCACAAGTAGCAATACAGCAGCTACCAATGCTGATTGTGCCTGGCTAGAAGCACAAGAGGAGGA
GGAGGTGGGTTTTCCAGTCACACCTCAGGTACCTTTAAGACCAATGACTTACAAGGCAGCTGTAGATCTT
AGCCACTTTTTAAAAGAAAAGAGGGGACTGGAAGGGCTAATTCACTCCCAACGAAGACAAGATCTGCTTT
TTGCTTGTACTGGGTCTCTCTGGTTAGACCAGATCTGAGCCTGGGAGCTCTCTGGCTAACTAGGGAACCC
ACTGCTTAAGCCTCAATAAAGCTTGCCTTGAGTGCTTCAAGTAGTGTGTGCCCGTCTGTTGTGTGACTCT
GGTAACTAGAGATCCCTCAGACCCTTTTAGTCAGTGTGGAAAATCTCTAGCAGTAGTAGTTCATGTCATC
TTATTATTCAGTATTTATAACTTGCAAAGAAATGAATATCAGAGAGTGAGAGGCCTTGACATTGTTTAAA
CCCGCTGATCAGCCTCGACTGTGCCTTCTAGTTGCCAGCCATCTGTTGTTTGCCCCTCCCCCGTGCCTTC
CTTGACCCTGGAAGGTGCCACTCCCACTGTCCTTTCCTAATAAAATGAGGAAATTGCATCGCATTGTCTG
AGTAGGTGTCATTCTATTCTGGGGGGTGGGGTGGGGCAGGACAGCAAGGGGGAGGATTGGGAAGACAATA
GCAGGCATGCTGGGGATGCGGTGGGCTCTATGGCTTCTGAGGCGGAAAGAACCAGCTGGGGCTCTAGGGG
GTATCCCC
[124 nt withheld, positions 7359-7482]
C
[91 nt withheld, positions 7484-7574]
A
[49 nt withheld, positions 7576-7624]
CCTTTGACGTTGGAGTCCACGTTCTTT
[37 nt withheld, positions 7652-7688]
ACCCTATCTCGGTCTATTCTTTTGATTTATAAGGGATTTTGCCGATTTCGGCCTATTGGTTAAAAAATGA
GCTGATTTAACAAAAATTTAACGCGAATTAATTCTGTGGAATGTGTGTCAGTTAGGGTGTGGAAAGTCCC
CAGGCTCCCCAGCAGGCAGAAGTATGCAAAGCATGCATCTCAATTAGTCAGCAACCAGGTGTGGAAAGTC
CCCAGGCTCCCCAGCAGGCAGAAGTATGCAAAGCATGCATCTCAATTAGTCAGCAACCATAGTCCCGCCC
CTAACTCCGCCCATCCCGCCCCTAACTCCGCCCAGTTCCGCCCATTCTCCGCCCCATGGCTGACTAATTT
TTTTTATTTATGCAGAGGCCGAGGCCGCCTCTGCCTCTGAGCTATTCCAGAAGTAGTGAGGAGGCTTTTT
TGGAGGCCTAGGCTTTTGCAAAAAGCTCCCGGGAGCTTGTATATCCATTTTCGGATCTGATCAGCACGTG
ATGAAAAAGCCTGAACTCACCGCGACGTCTGTCGAGAAGTTTCTGATCGAAAAGTTCGACAGCGTCTCCG
ACCTGATGCAGCTCTCGGAGGGCGAAGAATCTCGTGCTTTCAGCTTCGATGTAGGAGGGCGTGGATATGT
CCTGCGGGTAAATAGCTGCGCCGATGGTTTCTACAAAGATCGTTATGTTTATCGGCACTTTGCATCGGCC
GCGCTCCCGATTCCGGAAGTGCTTGACATTGGGGAATTAATTCAGCGAGAGCCTGACCTATTGCATCTCC
CGCCGTGCACAGGGTGTCACGTTGCAAGACCTGCCTGAAACCGAACTGCCCGCTGTTCTGCAGCCGGTCG
CGGAGGCCATGGATGCGATCGCTGCGGCCGATCTTAGCCAGACGAGCGGGTTCGGCCCATTCGGACCGCA
AGGAATCGGTCAATACACTACATGGCGTGATTTCATATGCGCGATTGCTGATCCCCATGTGTATCACTGG
CAAACTGTGATGGACGACACCGTCAGTGCGTCCGTCGCGCAGGCTCTCGATGAGCTGATGCTTTGGGCCG
AGGACTGCCCCGAAGTCCGGCACCTCGTGCACGCGGATTTCGGCTCCAACAATGTCCTGACGGACAATGG
CCGCATAACAGCGGTCATTGACTGGAGCGAGGCGATGTTCGGGGATTCCCAATACGAGGTCGCCAACATC
TTCTTCTGGAGGCCGTGGTTGGCTTGTATGGAGCAGCAGACGCGCTACTTCGAGCGGAGGCATCCGGAGC
TTGCAGGATCGCCGCGGCTCCGGGCGTATATGCTCCGCATTGGTCTTGACCAACTCTATCAGAGCTTGGT
TGACGGCAATTTCGATGATGCAGCTTGGGCGCAGGGTCGATGCGACGCAATCGTCCGATCCGGAGCCGGG
ACTGTCGGGCGTACACAAATCGCCCGCAGAAGCGCGGCCGTCTGGACCGATGGCTGTGTAGAAGTACTCG
CCGATAGTGGAAACCGACGCCCCAGCACTCGTCCGAGGGCAAAGGAATAGCACGTGCTACGAGATTTCGA
TTCCACCGCCGCCTTCTATGAAAGGTTGGGCTTCGGAATCGTTTTCCGGGACGCCGGCTGGATGATCCTC
CAGCGCGGGGATCTCATGCTGGAGTTCTTCGCCCACCCCAACTTGTTTATTGCAGCTTATAATGGTTACA
AATAAAGCAATAGCATCACAAATTTCACAAATAAAGCATTTTTTTCACTGCATTCTAGTTGTGGTTTGTC
CAAACTCATCAATGTATCTTATCATGTCTGTATACCGTCGACCTCTAGCTAGAGCTTGGCGTAATCATGG
TCATAGCTGTTTCCTGTGTGAAATTGTTATCCGCTCACAATTCCACACAACATACGAGCCGGAAGCATAA
AGTGTAAAGCCTGGGGTGCCTAATGAGTGAGCTAACTCACATTAATTGCGTTGCGCTCACTGCCCGCTTT
CCAGTCGGGAAACCTGTCGTGCCAGCTGCATTAATGAATCGGCCAACGCGCGGGGAGAGGCGGTTTGCGT
ATTGGGCGCTCTTCCGCTTCCTCGCTCACTGACTCGCTGCGCTCGGTCGTTCGGCTGCGGCGAGCGGTAT
CAGCTCACTCAAAGGCGGTAATACGGTTATCCACAGAATCAGGGGATAACGCAGGAAAGAACATGTGAGC
AAAAGGCCAGCAAAAGGCCAGGAACCGTAAAAAGGCCGCGTTGCTGGCGTTTTTCCATAGGCTCCGCCCC
CCTGACGAGCATCACAAAAATCGACGCTCAAGTCAGAGGTGGCGAAACCCGACAGGACTATAAAGATACC
AGGCGTTTCCCCCTGGAAGCTCCCTCGTGCGCTCTCCTGTTCCGACCCTGCCGCTTACCGGATACCTGTC
CGCCTTTCTCCCTTCGGGAAGCGTGGCGCTTTCTCATAGCTCACGCTGTAGGTATCTCAGTTCGGTGTAG
GTCGTTCGCTCCAAGCTGGGCTGTGTGCACGAACCCCCCGTTCAGCCCGACCGCTGCGCCTTATCCGGTA
ACTATCGTCTTGAGTCCAACCCGGTAAGACACGACTTATCGCCACTGGCAGCAGCCACTGGTAACAGGAT
TAGCAGAGCGAGGTATGTAGGCGGTGCTACAGAGTTCTTGAAGTGGTGGCCTAACTACGGCTACACTAGA
AGAACAGTATTTGGTATCTGCGCTCTGCTGAAGCCAGTTACCTTCGGAAAAAGAGTTGGTAGCTCTTGAT
CCGGCAAACAAACCACCGCTGGTAGCGGTGGTTTTTTTGTTTGCAAGCAGCAGATTACGCGCAGAAAAAA
AGGATCTCAAGAAGATCCTTTGATCTTTTCTACGGGGTCTGACGCTCAGTGGAACGAAAACTCACGTTAA
GGGATTTTGGTCATGAGATTATCAAAAAGGATCTTCACCTAGATCCTTTTAAATTAAAAATGAAGTTTTA
AATCAATCTAAAGTATATATGAGTAAACTTGGTCTGACAGTTACCAATGCTTAATCAGTGAGGCACCTAT
CTCAGCGATCTGTCTATTTCGTTCATCCATAGTTGCCTGACTCCCCGTCGTGTAGATAACTACGATACGG
GAGGGCTTACCATCTGGCCCCAGTGCTGCAATGATACCGCGAGACCCACGCTCACCGGCTCCAGATTTAT
CAGCAATAAACCAGCCAGCCGGAAGGGCCGAGCGCAGAAGTGGTCCTGCAACTTTATCCGCCTCCATCCA
GTCTATTAATTGTTGCCGGGAAGCTAGAGTAAGTAGTTCGCCAGTTAATAGTTTGCGCAACGTTGTTGCC
ATTGCTACAGGCATCGTGGTGTCACGCTCGTCGTTTGGTATGGCTTCATTCAGCTCCGGTTCCCAACGAT
CAAGGCGAGTTACATGATCCCCCATGTTGTGCAAAAAAGCGGTTAGCTCCTTCGGTCCTCCGATCGTTGT
CAGAAGTAAGTTGGCCGCAGTGTTATCACTCATGGTTATGGCAGCACTGCATAATTCTCTTACTGTCATG
CCATCCGTAAGATGCTTTTCTGTGACTGGTGAGTACTCAACCAAGTCATTCTGAGAATAGTGTATGCGGC
GACCGAGTTGCTCTTGCCCGGCGTCAATACGGGATAATACCGCGCCACATAGCAGAACTTTAAAAGTGCT
CATCATTGGAAAACGTTCTTCGGGGCGAAAACTCTCAAGGATCTTACCGCTGTTGAGATCCAGTTCGATG
TAACCCACTCGTGCACCCAACTGATCTTCAGCATCTTTTACTTTCACCAGCGTTTCTGGGTGAGCAAAAA
CAGGAAGGCAAAATGCCGCAAAAAAGGGAATAAGGGCGACACGGAAATGTTGAATACTCATACTCTTCCT
TTTTCAATATTATTGAAGCATTTATCAGGGTTATTGTCTCATGAGCGGATACATATTTGAATGTATTTAG
AAAAATAAACAAATAGGGGTTCCGCGCACATTTCCCCGAAAAGTGCCACCTGACGTCGACGGATCGGGAG
ATCAACTTGTTTATTGCAGCTTATAATGGTTACAAATAAAGCAATAGCATCACAAATTTCACAAATAAAG
CATTTTTTTCACTGCATTCTAGTTGTGGTTTGTCCAAACTCATCAATGTATCTTATCATGTCTGGATCAA
CTGGATAACTCAAGCTAACCAAAATCATCCCAAACTTCCCACCCCATACCCTATTACCACTGCCAATTAC
CTGTGGTTTCATTTACTCTAAACCTGTGATTCCTCTGAATTATTTTCATTTTAAAGAAATTGTATTTGTT
AAATATGTACTACAAACTTAGTAGT
