>Addgene plasmid #31779 | pLemir9-124 | addgene partial sequence | sequence record 37773 | IRES-R 5'-CCTCACATTGCCAAAAGACG-3'
AGAGGGGCGGAATTTGCGGGCGTGTCGCACAGGATGGGTTCATTCTAGAATTGTTTCTCCCCACCCTTCC
TAACTTCTCTCGGATGTCCTTCAAGTGCAGCTGTAGGCTCCGCTCTTGGCATTCACCGCGTGCCTTAATT
GTATGACATTAAATCAAGGTCCGCTGTGAACACGGAGAGCAGAGTCTCTGATCTTGATCTAGAAGCAAGT
GACTCATTGCAACTATTACTATAATTTTCTCCCTGCCCTTCACCCTCTCTTGGAGCTCTAGGCTTGGAGT
CCCTACTCCTAGAGTTGTAGCTCTGAGCAGTACTCCCACCTACTAGAAGGAGAGCCGAGGTCGGATACCT
GGTCCCGGCGTGGCCGCTCCGTCGAGCTGGAATCCCTGGGTGGCGTGGGCTTCTCTGGGCTCCTCTGGCT
CCTGTGGCCAGGGCGGCCGGCCGGGCCATCGCACGCAGAAGTTGTGAGAGTCATTTCTACTTTCGGTTAT
CTAGCTTTATGACGGCTCTGTGGCACTCATACAGCTAGATAACCAAAGAGAGAAACGGGCCTCCCATTCG
CCGGCACCGCTGCCGCGCTGTGGGCCCCACGTGCCGCCGCCGACCCGGCGCGGGGGCCTGAGCGGACTCC
GCTCCCGCAGCCCCGGGCGCACGCGGAGAGCCAGAGGGGACCGACAGGC
